>Addgene plasmid #229362 | pXTK125 [Misc_Terminating-Modulator-B_PartType8-11] | addgene full sequence | sequence record 464845 | Addgene NGS Result
TTGAGATCCTTTTTTTCTGCGCGTAATCTGCTGCTTGCAAACAAAAAAACCACCGCTACCAGCGGTGGTT
TGTTTGCCGGATCAAGAGCTACCAACTCTTTTTCCGAAGGTAACTGGCTTCAGCAGAGCGCAGATACCAA
ATACTGTTCTTCTAGTGTAGCCGTAGTTAGGCCACCACTTCAAGAACTCTGTAGCACCGCCTACATACCT
CGCTCTGCTAATCCTGTTACCAGTGGCTGCTGCCAGTGGCGATAAGTCGTGTCTTACCGGGTTGGACTCA
AGACGATAGTTACCGGATAAGGCGCAGCGGTCGGGCTGAACGGGGGGTTCGTGCACACAGCCCAGCTTGG
AGCGAACGACCTACACCGAACTGAGATACCTACAGCGTGAGCTATGAGAAAGCGCCACGCTTCCCGAAGG
GAGAAAGGCGGACAGGTATCCGGTAAGCGGCAGGGTCGGAACAGGAGAGCGCACGAGGGAGCTTCCAGGG
GGAAACGCCTGGTATCTTTATAGTCCTGTCGGGTTTCGCCACCTCTGACTTGAGCGTCGATTTTTGTGAT
GCTCGTCAGGGGGGCGGAGCCTATGGAAAAACGCCAGCAACGCGAGTCGGTCTCTGCTGAACGGTACGCA
GGTGGAAAGTGAAACGTGATTTCATGCGTCATTTTGAACATTTTGTAAATCTTATTTAATAATGTGTGCG
GCAATTCACATTTAATTTATGAATGTTTTCTTAACATCGCGGCAACTCAAGAAACGGCAGGTTCGGATCT
TAGCTACTAGAGAAAGAGGAGAAATACTAGATGCGTAAAGGCGAAGAGCTGTTCACTGGTGTCGTCCCTA
TTCTGGTGGAACTGGATGGTGATGTCAACGGTCATAAGTTTTCCGTGCGTGGCGAGGGTGAAGGTGACGC
AACTAATGGTAAACTGACGCTGAAGTTCATCTGTACTACTGGTAAACTGCCGGTTCCTTGGCCGACTCTG
GTAACGACGCTGACTTATGGTGTTCAGTGCTTTGCTCGTTATCCGGACCATATGAAGCAGCATGACTTCT
TCAAGTCCGCCATGCCGGAAGGCTATGTGCAGGAACGCACGATTTCCTTTAAGGATGACGGCACGTACAA
AACGCGTGCGGAAGTGAAATTTGAAGGCGATACCCTGGTAAACCGCATTGAGCTGAAAGGCATTGACTTT
AAAGAGGACGGCAATATCCTGGGCCATAAGCTGGAATACAATTTTAACAGCCACAATGTTTACATCACCG
CCGATAAACAAAAAAATGGCATTAAAGCGAATTTTAAAATTCGCCACAACGTGGAGGATGGCAGCGTGCA
GCTGGCTGATCACTACCAGCAAAACACTCCAATCGGTGATGGTCCTGTTCTGCTGCCAGACAATCACTAT
CTGAGCACGCAAAGCGTTCTGTCTAAAGATCCGAACGAGAAACGCGATCATATGGTTCTGCTGGAGTTCG
TAACCGCAGCGGGCATCACGCATGGTATGGATGAACTGTACAAATGACCAGGCATCAAATAAAACGAAAG
GCTCAGTCGAAAGACTGGGCCTTTCGTTTTATCTGTTGTTTGTCGGTGAACGCTCTCTACTAGAGTCACA
CTGGCTCACCTTCGGGTGGGCCTTTCTGCGTTTATACACCTGCGTACGCTGGAGTTGAGACCAGAGTAGC
CCGCCTAATGAGCGGGCTTTTTTTTAATTCCCCTATTTGTTTATTTTTCTAAATACATTCAAATATGTAT
CCGCTCATGAGACAATAACCCTGATAAATGCTTCAATAATATTGAAAAAGGAAGAGTATGAGCATTCAGC
ATTTTCGTGTGGCGCTGATTCCGTTTTTTGCGGCGTTTTGCCTGCCGGTGTTTGCGCATCCGGAAACCCT
GGTGAAAGTGAAAGATGCGGAAGATCAACTGGGTGCGCGCGTGGGCTATATTGAACTGGATCTGAACAGC
GGCAAAATTCTGGAATCTTTTCGTCCGGAAGAACGTTTTCCGATGATGAGCACCTTTAAAGTGCTGCTGT
GCGGTGCGGTTCTGAGCCGTGTGGATGCGGGCCAGGAACAACTGGGCCGTCGTATTCATTATAGCCAGAA
CGATCTGGTGGAATATAGCCCGGTGACCGAAAAACATCTGACCGATGGCATGACCGTGCGTGAACTGTGC
AGCGCGGCGATTACCATGAGCGATAACACCGCGGCGAACCTGCTGCTGACGACCATTGGCGGTCCGAAAG
AACTGACCGCGTTTCTGCATAACATGGGCGATCATGTGACCCGTCTGGATCGTTGGGAACCGGAACTGAA
CGAAGCGATTCCGAACGATGAACGTGATACCACCATGCCGGCAGCAATGGCGACCACCCTGCGTAAACTG
CTGACGGGTGAGCTGCTGACCCTGGCAAGCCGCCAGCAACTGATTGATTGGATGGAAGCGGATAAAGTGG
CGGGTCCGCTGCTGCGTAGCGCGCTGCCGGCTGGCTGGTTTATTGCGGATAAAAGCGGTGCGGGCGAACG
TGGCAGCCGTGGCATTATTGCGGCGCTGGGCCCGGATGGTAAACCGAGCCGTATTGTGGTGATTTATACC
ACCGGCAGCCAGGCGACGATGGATGAACGTAACCGTCAGATTGCGGAAATTGGCGCGAGCCTGATTAAAC
ATTGGTAAACCGATACAATTAAAGGCTCCTTTTGGAGCCTTTTTTTTTGGACGACCCTTGTCAGATCAAA
GGATCTTC
Features (pLannotate 1.2.2; 7 found; start..end, strand, type, name):
      1..589     +  rep_origin     ori: high-copy-number ColE1/pMB1/pBR322/pUC origin of replication
    801..1514    +  CDS            superfolder GFP: GFP variant that folds robustly even when fused to poorly folded proteins (Pédelacq et al., 2006)
   1526..1597    +  terminator     rrnB T1 terminator: transcription terminator T1 from the E. coli rrnB gene
   1613..1640    +  terminator     T7Te terminator: phage T7 early transcription terminator
   1716..1807    +  promoter       AmpR promoter: bla
   1808..2665    +  CDS            bla: BLAT_ECOLX - Experimental evidence at protein level: Swiss-Prot protein existence level 1. TEM-type are the most prevalent beta-lactamases in enterobacteria; they hydrolyze the beta-lactam bond in susceptible beta-lactam antibiotics, thus conferring resistance to penicillins and cephalosporins. TEM-3 and TEM-4 are capable of hydrolyzing cefotaxime and ceftazidime. TEM-5 is capable of hydrolyzing ceftazidime. TEM-6 is capable of hydrolyzing ceftazidime and aztreonam. TEM-8/CAZ-2, TEM- 16/CAZ-7 and TEM-24/CAZ-6 are markedly active against ceftazidime. IRT- 4 shows resistance to beta-lactamase in
   2672..2711    +  terminator     fd terminator: central terminator from bacteriophage fd (Otsuka and Kunisawa, 1982)
