[The description below was written by a language model from this plasmid's Addgene catalogue record and pLannotate feature annotations shown in this document.]
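Description:
pXTK125 is a small (about 2.7 kb) Golden Gate part plasmid from the XanthoMoClo toolkit, a modular cloning system built for genetic work in the bacterial genera Xanthobacter and Roseixanthobacter. It sits on the pXTK part backbone and is maintained in E. coli. Selection is by ampicillin through a TEM-type beta-lactamase (bla) expressed from its native AmpR promoter and followed by a bacteriophage fd terminator. Replication depends on a ColE1/pMB1-family origin. The feature annotation calls this origin high-copy, whereas the catalogue entry lists the plasmid as low copy; the record does not resolve this difference.

The stored part is a synthetic element named Terminating Modulator B, a miscellaneous part assigned to part-type positions 8 through 11 of the toolkit's assembly scheme. The annotated sequence shows that it carries a superfolder GFP coding sequence, a GFP variant that folds robustly. This is followed by two tandem transcription terminators, rrnB T1 from E. coli and the phage T7 early terminator T7Te. No promoter or ribosome binding site is annotated in the roughly 200 bp upstream of sfGFP, so the record does not state what drives its expression. The flanking Type IIS restriction sites and overhangs are also not annotated, and the cloning sites are recorded as unknown.

The exact role of this part in an assembly is not described in the record. One plausible reading is that the sfGFP cassette acts as a visual marker or placeholder spanning the terminal positions of a multi-part assembly, but the record does not confirm this. The stated purpose is simply as a cloning part for XanthoMoClo Golden Gate assemblies.
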