Addgene plasmid #229362: pXTK125 [Misc_Terminating-Modulator-B_PartType8-11]
Purpose: XanthoMoClo Golden Gate Part Plasmid for cloning, contains Misc_Terminating-Modulator-B_PartType8-11
Depositing lab: Michael Springer. Depositing organization: Harvard Medical School. Publication: XanthoMoClo horizontal line A Robust Modular Cloning Genetic Toolkit for the Genera Xanthobacter and Roseixanthobacter. Soltysiak MPM, Ory ALH, Lee AD, Christophersen CE, Jalihal AP, Springer M. ACS Synth Biol. 2025 Apr 18;14(4):1173-1190. doi: 10.1021/acssynbio.4c00806. Epub 2025 Mar 13. PubMed 40080684.
Backbone
  Vector backbone: pXTK
  Vector type: Bacterial Expression
Growth in bacteria
  Bacterial resistance: Ampicillin, 100 μg/mL
  Growth temperature: 37°C
  Growth strain: DH5alpha
  Copy number: Low Copy
Gene/Insert
  Gene/Insert name: Terminating Modulator B (sfGFP) (alt name: Misc_Terminating-Modulator-B_PartType8-11)
  Species: Synthetic
  Cloning method: Restriction Enzyme; 5′ cloning site unknown (unknown if destroyed)
Terms and licenses: Academic/Nonprofit Terms; Industry Terms: Not Available to Industry
How to cite: pXTK125 [Misc_Terminating-Modulator-B_PartType8-11] was a gift from Michael Springer (Addgene plasmid # 229362 ; http://n2t.net/addgene:229362 ; RRID:Addgene_229362)
